>Addgene plasmid #183917 | rTetR-GFP-VP16 | addgene full sequence | sequence record 364155 | Addgene NGS Result
CCTGGCCTTTTGCTGGCCTTTTGCTCACATGTTCTTTCCTGCGTTATCCCCTGATTCTGTGGATAACCGT
ATTACCGCCATGCATTAGTTATTAATAGTAATCAATTACGGGGTCATTAGTTCATAGCCCATATATGGAG
TTCCGCGTTACATAACTTACGGTAAATGGCCCGCCTGGCTGACCGCCCAACGACCCCCGCCCATTGACGT
CAATAATGACGTATGTTCCCATAGTAACGCCAATAGGGACTTTCCATTGACGTCAATGGGTGGAGTATTT
ACGGTAAACTGCCCACTTGGCAGTACATCAAGTGTATCATATGCCAAGTACGCCCCCTATTGACGTCAAT
GACGGTAAATGGCCCGCCTGGCATTATGCCCAGTACATGACCTTATGGGACTTTCCTACTTGGCAGTACA
TCTACGTATTAGTCATCGCTATTACCATGGTGATGCGGTTTTGGCAGTACATCAATGGGCGTGGATAGCG
GTTTGACTCACGGGGATTTCCAAGTCTCCACCCCATTGACGTCAATGGGAGTTTGTTTTGGCACCAAAAT
CAACGGGACTTTCCAAAATGTCGTAACAACTCCGCCCCATTGACGCAAATGGGCGGTAGGCGTGTACGGT
GGGAGGTCTATATAAGCAGAGCTGGTTTAGTGAACCGTCAGATCCGCTAGCGCTACCGGACTCAGATCTC
GAGGCCACCATGTCTAGACTGGACAAGAGCAAAGTCATAAACTCTGCTCTGGAATTACTCAATGGAGTCG
GTATCGAAGGCCTGACGACAAGGAAACTCGCTCAAAAGCTGGGAGTTGAGCAGCCTACCCTGTACTGGCA
CGTGAAGAACAAGCGGGCCCTGCTCGATGCCCTGCCAATCGAGATGCTGGACAGGCATCATACCCACTCC
TGCCCCCTGGAAGGCGAGTCATGGCAAGACTTTCTGCGGAACAACGCCAAGTCATACCGCTGTGCTCTCC
TCTCACATCGCGACGGGGCTAAAGTGCATCTCGGCACCCGCCCAACAGAGAAACAGTACGAAACCCTGGA
AAATCAGCTCGCGTTCCTGTGTCAGCAAGGCTTCTCCCTGGAGAACGCACTGTACGCTCTGTCCGCCGTG
GGCCACTTTACACTGGGCTGCGTATTGGAGGAACAGGAGCATCAAGTAGCAAAAGAGGAAAGAGAGACAC
CTACCACCGATTCTATGCCCCCACTTCTGAAACAAGCAATTGAGCTGTTCGACCGGCAGGGAGCCGAACC
TGCCTTCCTTTTCGGCCTGGAACTAATCATATGTGGCCTGGAGAAACAGCTAAAGTGCGAAAGCGGCGGG
CCGACCCGATCGGCCCGGGTCATGGTGAGCAAGGGCGAGGAGCTGTTCACCGGGGTGGTGCCCATCCTGG
TCGAGCTGGACGGCGACGTAAACGGCCACAAGTTCAGCGTGTCCGGCGAGGGCGAGGGCGATGCCACCTA
CGGCAAGCTGACCCTGAAGTTCATCTGCACCACCGGCAAGCTGCCCGTGCCCTGGCCCACCCTCGTGACC
ACCCTGACCTACGGCGTGCAGTGCTTCAGCCGCTACCCCGACCACATGAAGCAGCACGACTTCTTCAAGT
CCGCCATGCCCGAAGGCTACGTCCAGGAGCGCACCATCTTCTTCAAGGACGACGGCAACTACAAGACCCG
CGCCGAGGTGAAGTTCGAGGGCGACACCCTGGTGAACCGCATCGAGCTGAAGGGCATCGACTTCAAGGAG
GACGGCAACATCCTGGGGCACAAGCTGGAGTACAACTACAACAGCCACAACGTCTATATCATGGCCGACA
AGCAGAAGAACGGCATCAAGGTGAACTTCAAGATCCGCCACAACATCGAGGACGGCAGCGTGCAGCTCGC
CGACCACTACCAGCAGAACACCCCCATCGGCGACGGCCCCGTGCTGCTGCCCGACAACCACTACCTGAGC
ACCCAGTCCGCCCTGAGCAAAGACCCCAACGAGAAGCGCGATCACATGGTCCTGCTGGAGTTCGTGACCG
CCGCCGGGATCACTCTCGGCATGGACGAGCTGTACAAGAGCGGCCGCAGGGGGCGTCGACTGGGTACCCC
TCCTAAGAAGAAGAGGAAGGTTGCCCCCACCATGGATAAAAAGAAGAGAAAGGCCCCCCCGACCGATGTC
AGCCTGGGGGACGAGCTCCACTTAGACGGCGAGGACGTGGCGATGGCGCATGCCGACGCGCTAGACGATT
TCGATCTGGACATGTTGGGGGACGGGGATTCCCCGGGTCCGGGATTTACCCCCCACGACTCCGCCCCCTA
CGGCGCTCTGGATATGGCCGACTTCGAGTTTGAGCAGATGTTTACCGATGCCCCTCTAGACGGGGGGATC
CACCGGATCTAGCGGCTAGATCATAATCAGCCATACCACATTTGTAGAGGTTTTACTTGCTTTAAAAAAC
CTCCCACACCTCCCCCTGAACCTGAAACATAAAATGAATGCAATTGTTGTTGTTAACTTGTTTATTGCAG
CTTATAATGGTTACAAATAAAGCAATAGCATCACAAATTTCACAAATAAAGCATTTTTTTCACTGCATTC
TAGTTGTGGTTTGTCCAAACTCATCAATGTATCTTAAGGCGTAAATTGTAAGCGTTAATATTTTGTTAAA
ATTCGCGTTAAATTTTTGTTAAATCAGCTCATTTTTTAACCAATAGGCCGAAATCGGCAAAATCCCTTAT
AAATCAAAAGAATAGACCGAGATAGGGT
[37 nt withheld, positions 2759-2795]
AAAGAACGTGGACTCCAACGTCAAAGG
[49 nt withheld, positions 2823-2871]
T
[91 nt withheld, positions 2873-2963]
G
[124 nt withheld, positions 2965-3088]
CAGGTGGCACTTTTCGGGGAAATGTGCGCGGAACCCCTATTTGTTTATTTTTCTAAATACATTCAAATAT
GTATCCGCTCATGAGACAATAACCCTGATAAATGCTTCAATAATATTGAAAAAGGAAGAGTCCTGAGGCG
GAAAGAACCAGCTGTGGAATGTGTGTCAGTTAGGGTGTGGAAAGTCCCCAGGCTCCCCAGCAGGCAGAAG
TATGCAAAGCATGCATCTCAATTAGTCAGCAACCAGGTGTGGAAAGTCCCCAGGCTCCCCAGCAGGCAGA
AGTATGCAAAGCATGCATCTCAATTAGTCAGCAACCATAGTCCCGCCCCTAACTCCGCCCATCCCGCCCC
TAACTCCGCCCAGTTCCGCCCATTCTCCGCCCCATGGCTGACTAATTTTTTTTATTTATGCAGAGGCCGA
GGCCGCCTCGGCCTCTGAGCTATTCCAGAAGTAGTGAGGAGGCTTTTTTGGAGGCCTAGGCTTTTGCAAA
GATCGATCAAGAGACAGGATGAGGATCGTTTCGCATGATTGAACAAGATGGATTGCACGCAGGTTCTCCG
GCCGCTTGGGTGGAGAGGCTATTCGGCTATGACTGGGCACAACAGACAATCGGCTGCTCTGATGCCGCCG
TGTTCCGGCTGTCAGCGCAGGGGCGCCCGGTTCTTTTTGTCAAGACCGACCTGTCCGGTGCCCTGAATGA
ACTGCAAGACGAGGCAGCGCGGCTATCGTGGCTGGCCACGACGGGCGTTCCTTGCGCAGCTGTGCTCGAC
GTTGTCACTGAAGCGGGAAGGGACTGGCTGCTATTGGGCGAAGTGCCGGGGCAGGATCTCCTGTCATCTC
ACCTTGCTCCTGCCGAGAAAGTATCCATCATGGCTGATGCAATGCGGCGGCTGCATACGCTTGATCCGGC
TACCTGCCCATTCGACCACCAAGCGAAACATCGCATCGAGCGAGCACGTACTCGGATGGAAGCCGGTCTT
GTCGATCAGGATGATCTGGACGAAGAGCATCAGGGGCTCGCGCCAGCCGAACTGTTCGCCAGGCTCAAGG
CGAGCATGCCCGACGGCGAGGATCTCGTCGTGACCCATGGCGATGCCTGCTTGCCGAATATCATGGTGGA
AAATGGCCGCTTTTCTGGATTCATCGACTGTGGCCGGCTGGGTGTGGCGGACCGCTATCAGGACATAGCG
TTGGCTACCCGTGATATTGCTGAAGAGCTTGGCGGCGAATGGGCTGACCGCTTCCTCGTGCTTTACGGTA
TCGCCGCTCCCGATTCGCAGCGCATCGCCTTCTATCGCCTTCTTGACGAGTTCTTCTGAGCGGGACTCTG
GGGTTCGAAATGACCGACCAAGCGACGCCCAACCTGCCATCACGAGATTTCGATTCCACCGCCGCCTTCT
ATGAAAGGTTGGGCTTCGGAATCGTTTTCCGGGACGCCGGCTGGATGATCCTCCAGCGCGGGGATCTCAT
GCTGGAGTTCTTCGCCCACCCTAGGGGGAGGCTAACTGAAACACGGAAGGAGACAATACCGGAAGGAACC
CGCGCTATGACGGCAATAAAAAGACAGAATAAAACGCACGGTGTTGGGTCGTTTGTTCATAAACGCGGGG
TTCGGTCCCAGGGCTGGCACTCTGTCGATACCCCACCGAGACCCCATTGGGGCCAATACGCCCGCGTTTC
TTCCTTTTCCCCACCCCACCCCCCAAGTTCGGGTGAAGGCCCAGGGCTCGCAGCCAACGTCGGGGCGGCA
GGCCCTGCCATAGCCTCAGGTTACTCATATATACTTTAGATTGATTTAAAACTTCATTTTTAATTTAAAA
GGATCTAGGTGAAGATCCTTTTTGATAATCTCATGACCAAAATCCCTTAACGTGAGTTTTCGTTCCACTG
AGCGTCAGACCCCGTAGAAAAGATCAAAGGATCTTCTTGAGATCCTTTTTTTCTGCGCGTAATCTGCTGC
TTGCAAACAAAAAAACCACCGCTACCAGCGGTGGTTTGTTTGCCGGATCAAGAGCTACCAACTCTTTTTC
CGAAGGTAACTGGCTTCAGCAGAGCGCAGATACCAAATACTGTTCTTCTAGTGTAGCCGTAGTTAGGCCA
CCACTTCAAGAACTCTGTAGCACCGCCTACATACCTCGCTCTGCTAATCCTGTTACCAGTGGCTGCTGCC
AGTGGCGATAAGTCGTGTCTTACCGGGTTGGACTCAAGACGATAGTTACCGGATAAGGCGCAGCGGTCGG
GCTGAACGGGGGGTTCGTGCACACAGCCCAGCTTGGAGCGAACGACCTACACCGAACTGAGATACCTACA
GCGTGAGCTATGAGAAAGCGCCACGCTTCCCGAAGGGAGAAAGGCGGACAGGTATCCGGTAAGCGGCAGG
GTCGGAACAGGAGAGCGCACGAGGGAGCTTCCAGGGGGAAACGCCTGGTATCTTTATAGTCCTGTCGGGT
TTCGCCACCTCTGACTTGAGCGTCGATTTTTGTGATGCTCGTCAGGGGGGCGGAGCCTATGGAAAAACGC
CAGCAACGCGGCCTTTTTACGGTT
Features (pLannotate 1.2.2; 17 found; start..end, strand, type, name):
     19..78      +  rep_origin     RSF ori (fragment): Plasmids containing the RSF 1030 origin of replication can be propagated in E. coli cells that contain additional plasmids with compatible origins.
    146..449     +  enhancer       CMV enhancer: human cytomegalovirus immediate early enhancer
    450..653     +  promoter       CMV promoter: human cytomegalovirus (CMV) immediate early promoter
    676..703     +  misc_feature   MCS (fragment): multiple cloning site
    710..1336    +  CDS            rtTA3 (fragment): reverse tetracycline transactivator 3 activates expression from Tet-responsive promoters in the presence of doxycycline
   1352..2068    +  CDS            EGFP: EGFP is a basic (constitutively fluorescent) green fluorescent protein published in 1996, derived from Aequorea victoria. It is reported to be a rapidly-maturing weak dimer with moderate acid sensitivity.
   2153..2363    +  CDS            VP16 AD (fragment): transcriptional activation domain of herpes simplex virus protein VP16 (Triezenberg et al., 1988; Cousens et al., 1989); UL48
   2399..2482    +  CDS            large T antigen (fragment): large T antigen from SV40 (simian virus 40)
   2505..2626    +  polyA_signal   SV40 poly(A) signal: SV40 polyadenylation signal
   2660..3088    -  rep_origin     f1 ori (sequence partly withheld): f1 bacteriophage origin of replication; arrow indicates direction of (+) strand synthesis
   3115..3219    +  promoter       AmpR promoter: bla
   3221..3578    +  promoter       SV40 promoter: SV40 enhancer and early promoter
   3613..4407    +  CDS            NeoR/KanR: aminoglycoside phosphotransferase from Tn5; aph(3')-II (or nptII); confers resistance to neomycin, kanamycin, and G418 (Geneticin®)
   4428..4580    +  CDS            ble (fragment): BLE_KLEPN - Experimental evidence at protein level: Swiss-Prot protein existence level 1. Binding protein with a strong affinity to the bleomycin family of antibiotics. Binds to CL990; an antimitotic-antibiotic compound. From Klebsiella pneumoniae.
   4639..4686    +  polyA_signal   HSV TK poly(A) signal: herpes simplex virus thymidine kinase polyadenylation signal (Cole and Stacy, 1985)
   4777..4793    -  polyA_signal   bGH poly(A) signal (fragment): bovine growth hormone polyadenylation signal
   5015..5603    +  rep_origin     ori: high-copy-number ColE1/pMB1/pBR322/pUC origin of replication
