[The description below was written by a language model from this plasmid's Addgene catalogue record and pLannotate feature annotations shown in this document.]
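Description:
rTetR-GFP-VP16 is a mammalian expression plasmid of about 5.6 kb built on the Clontech pmCherryN1 backbone. The annotated features show EGFP rather than mCherry, so the original fluorescent protein appears to have been replaced. It is maintained in E. coli at high copy through a ColE1/pUC-type origin and also carries an f1 phage origin. A single NeoR/KanR (aminoglycoside phosphotransferase) gene serves both hosts. A bacterial AmpR-type promoter drives it for kanamycin selection, and the SV40 enhancer/early promoter drives it for G418 selection in mammalian cells, with an HSV TK polyadenylation signal downstream. Short hits annotated as RSF ori, ble and bGH poly(A) are only fragments and probably reflect backbone sequence similarity rather than functional parts.

The payload is one synthetic fusion reading frame under the CMV immediate-early enhancer and promoter, terminated by the SV40 poly(A) signal. It begins with a reverse Tet repressor, annotated as a fragment of rtTA3, which is consistent with the DNA-binding and drug-sensing portion without that transactivator's own activation module. EGFP follows, and then the transcriptional activation domain of herpes simplex virus VP16 (UL48). A short segment annotated as an SV40 large T antigen fragment follows VP16, and the record does not state its role. The reverse repressor binds tetO sequences only when doxycycline is present, so adding the drug recruits the GFP-labelled activator to tetO sites. This allows its localisation to be imaged while it switches on transcription from a tetO-containing reporter. The associated study used such constructs to examine how multivalent interactions of activation domains contribute to transcription activation independently of phase separation.
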