Addgene plasmid #183917: rTetR-GFP-VP16
Purpose: VP16 activation domain coupled to reverse Tet repressor; labeled with GFP; binds tetO sites upon doxycycline addition
Depositing lab: Karsten Rippe. Publication: Transcription activation is enhanced by multivalent interactions independent of phase separation. Trojanowski J, Frank L, Rademacher A, Mucke N, Grigaitis P, Rippe K. Mol Cell. 2022 May 4. pii: S1097-2765(22)00328-8. doi: 10.1016/j.molcel.2022.04.017. PubMed 35537448.
Backbone
  Vector backbone: pmCherryN1
  Backbone manufacturer: Clontech
  Vector type: Mammalian Expression
  Selectable markers: Neomycin (select with G418)
Growth in bacteria
  Bacterial resistance: Kanamycin, 50 μg/mL
  Growth temperature: 37°C
  Growth strain: DH5alpha
  Copy number: High Copy
Gene/Insert
  Gene/Insert name: rTetR-GFP-VP16 (alt name: transactivation domain of UL48 (VP16))
  Species: Synthetic
  Mutation: none
  Entrez Gene: UL48 (a.k.a. HHV1gp00p27)
  Promoter: CMV
  Cloning method: Restriction Enzyme; 5′ cloning site Unknown (unknown if destroyed)
Terms and licenses: Academic/Nonprofit Terms; Industry Terms: Not Available to Industry
How to cite: rTetR-GFP-VP16 was a gift from Karsten Rippe (Addgene plasmid # 183917 ; http://n2t.net/addgene:183917 ; RRID:Addgene_183917)
